Addgene plasmid #63249: pFusX1-31
Purpose: Encodes RVD positions 1-3 in TALEN assembly
Depositing lab: Stephen Ekker. Depositing organization: Mayo Foundation for Medical Education and Research. Publication: FusX: A rapid one-step TALE assembly system for genome science. Ma AC, McNulty MS, Tanya PL, Jarryd CM, Martinez-Galvez G, Argue DP, Lee HB, Urban MD, Bullard CE, Blackburn PR, Man TK, Clark KJ, Ekker SC. Hum Gene Ther. 2016 Jun;27(6):451-63. doi: 10.1089/hum.2015.172 PubMed 26854857.
Backbone
  Vector backbone: FusX1
  Backbone size w/o insert (bp): 3013
  Vector type: TALEN
Growth in bacteria
  Bacterial resistance: Spectinomycin, 50 μg/mL
  Growth temperature: 37°C
  Growth strain: DH5alpha
  Copy number: High Copy
Gene/Insert
  Gene/Insert name: HD NG NN (alt name: X1_CTG)
  Species: Synthetic
  Mutation: none
  Cloning method: Restriction Enzyme; 5′ cloning site BsaI (destroyed during cloning); 3′ cloning site BsaI (destroyed during cloning)
  Sequencing primers: 5′ pCR8_F1; 3′ pCR8_R1
Terms and licenses: Academic/Nonprofit Terms; Industry Terms: Not Available to Industry
How to cite: pFusX1-31 was a gift from Stephen Ekker (Addgene plasmid # 63249 ; http://n2t.net/addgene:63249 ; RRID:Addgene_63249)
