[The description below was written by a language model from this plasmid's Addgene catalogue record.]
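Description:
pFusX1-31 is a bacterial library plasmid from the FusX TALE assembly system, a platform designed for rapid one-step construction of TAL effector repeat arrays. It is built on the FusX1 backbone (about 3 kb without insert), is maintained in E. coli at high copy number, and is selected with spectinomycin. The record does not include a feature table, so the origin of replication and other backbone elements are not specified, although the listed sequencing primers are of the pCR8 type.

The insert is a synthetic, pre-assembled trimer of TALE repeats carrying the repeat-variable diresidues HD, NG and NN, which occupy positions 1 to 3 of the final array. Under the standard TALE code these RVDs recognise C, T and G respectively, matching the alternative insert name X1_CTG. The trimer was cloned into the backbone through BsaI sites that were destroyed in the process, consistent with Golden Gate-style assembly using type IIS enzymes. No promoter or expression elements are recorded, and the plasmid is best understood as a module donor rather than an expression construct.

In use, pFusX1-31 serves as one member of a set of position-specific trimer plasmids: a user picks the plasmid for each block of the array whose RVDs correspond to the desired target DNA sequence, and the blocks are combined into a receiving vector to generate a complete TALEN or other TALE fusion for genome editing. This plasmid would be chosen when the target begins with the bases CTG at repeat positions 1 to 3.
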