>Addgene plasmid #63249 | pFusX1-31 | depositor partial sequence | sequence record 105016 | pFusX1_CTG
AGTCTTAAGCGTCTCCCCCTGAACCTGACCCCGGACCAAGTGGTGGCTATCGCCAGCCACGATGGCGGCA
AGCAAGCGCTCGAAACGGTGCAGCGGCTGTTGCCGGTGCTGTGCCAGGACCATGGCCTGACCCCGGACCA
AGTGGTGGCTATCGCCAGCAACGGTGGCGGCAAGCAAGCGCTCGAAACGGTGCAGCGGCTGTTGCCGGTG
CTGTGCCAGGACCATGGCCTGACCCCGGACCAAGTGGTGGCTATCGCCAGCAACAATGGCGGCAAGCAAG
CGCTCGAAACGGTGCAGCGGCTGTTGCCGGTGCTGTGCCAGGACCATGGCCTGACGAGACGTC
