>Addgene plasmid #63249 | pFusX1-31 | depositor partial sequence | sequence record 105017 | FusX1
CGTCTCCCCCTGACCCCGGACCAAGTGGTGGCTATCGAGACCGGCGCCGCTACGGGCGCGTCCCATTCGC
CATTCAGGCTGCGCAACTGTTGGGAAGGGCGATCGGTGCGGGCTCTTCGCTATTACGCCAGCTGGCGAAA
GGGGGATGTGCTGCAAGGCGATTAAGTTGGGAACGCCAGGGTTTTCCCAGTCACGACGTTGTAAAACGAC
GGCCAGTGAGCGCGCGTAATCGACTCACTATAGGGCGAATTGGGTACCGGGCCCCCCCTCGAGGTCCTCC
AGCTTTTGTTCCCTTTAGTGAGGGTTAATTGCGCGCTTGGCGTAATCATGGTCATAGCTGTTTCCTGTGT
GAAATTGTTATCCGCTCACAATTCCACACAACATACGAGCCGGAAGCATAAAGTGTAAAGCCTGGGGTGC
CTAATGAGTGAGCTAACTCACATTAATTGCGTTGCGCTCACTGCCCGCTTTCCACCGGTGGTCTCTGGCG
GCAAGCAAGCGCTCGAAACGGTGCAGCGGCTGTTGCCGGTGCTGTGCCAGGACCATGGCCTGACGAGACG
TCTAGACCAGCCAGGACAGAAATGCCTCGACTTCGCTGCTACCCAAGGTTGCCGGGTGACGCACACCGTG
GAAACGGATGAAGGCACGAACCCAGTGGACATAAGCCTGTTCGGTTCGTAAGCTGTAATGCAAGTAGCGT
ATGCGCTCACGCAACTGGTCCAGAACCTTGACCGAACGCAGCGGTGGTAACGGCGCAGTGGCGGTTTTCA
TGGCTTGTTATGACTGTTTTTTTGGGGTACAGTCTATGCCTCGGGCATCCAAGCAGCAAGCGCGTTACGC
CGTGGGTCGATGTTTGATGTTATGGAGCAGCAACGATGTTACGCAGCAGGGCAGTCGCCCTAAAACAAAG
TTAAACATTATGAGGGAAGCGGTGATCGCCGAAGTATCGACTCAACTATCAGAGGTAGTTGGCGTCATCG
AGCGCCATCTCGAACCGACGTTGCTGGCCGTACATTTGTACGGCTCCGCAGTGGATGGCGGCCTGAAGCC
ACACAGTGATATTGATTTGCTGGTTACGGTGACCGTAAGGCTTGATGAAACAACGCGGCGAGCTTTGATC
AACGACCTTTTGGAAACTTCGGCTTCCCCTGGAGAGAGCGAGATTCTCCGCGCTGTAGAAGTCACCATTG
TTGTGCACGACGACATCATTCCGTGGCGTTATCCAGCTAAGCGCGAACTGCAATTTGGAGAATGGCAGCG
CAATGACATTCTTGCAGGTATCTTCGAGCCAGCCACGATCGACATTGATCTGGCTATCTTGCTGACAAAA
GCAAGAGAACATAGCGTTGCCTTGGTAGGTCCAGCGGCGGAGGAACTCTTTGATCCGGTTCCTGAACAGG
ATCTATTTGAGGCGCTAAATGAAACCTTAACGCTATGGAACTCGCCGCCCGACTGGGCTGGCGATGAGCG
AAATGTAGTGCTTACGTTGTCCCGCATTTGGTACAGCGCAGTAACCGGCAAAATCGCGCCGAAGGATGTC
GCTGCCGACTGGGCAATGGAGCGCCTGCCGGCCCAGTATCAGCCCGTCATACTTGAAGCTAGACAGGCTT
ATCTTGGACAAGAAGAAGATCGCTTGGCCTCGCGCGCAGATCAGTTGGAAGAATTTGTCCACTACGTGAA
AGGCGAGATCACCAAGGTAGTCGGCAAATAACCCTCGAGCCACCCATGACCAAAATCCCTTAACGTGAGT
TACGCGTCGTTCCACTGAGCGTCAGACCCCGTAGAAAAGATCAAAGGATCTTCTTGAGATCCTTTTTTTC
TGCGCGTAATCTGCTGCTTGCAAACAAAAAAACCACCGCTACCAGCGGTGGTTTGTTTGCCGGATCAAGA
GCTACCAACTCTTTTTCCGAAGGTAACTGGCTTCAGCAGAGCGCAGATACCAAATACTGTCCTTCTAGTG
TAGCCGTAGTTAGGCCACCACTTCAAGAACTCTGTAGCACCGCCTACATACCTCGCTCTGCTAATCCTGT
TACCAGTGGCTGCTGCCAGTGGCGATAAGTCGTGTCTTACCGGGTTGGACTCAAGACGATAGTTACCGGA
TAAGGCGCAGCGGTCGGGCTGAACGGGGGGTTCGTGCACACAGCCCAGCTTGGAGCGAACGACCTACACC
GAACTGAGATACCTACAGCGTGAGCATTGAGAAAGCGCCACGCTTCCCGAAGGGAGAAAGGCGGACAGGT
ATCCGGTAAGCGGCAGGGTCGGAACAGGAGAGCGCACGAGGGAGCTTCCAGGGGGAAACGCCTGGTATCT
TTATAGTCCTGTCGGGTTTCGCCACCTCTGACTTGAGCGTCGATTTTTGTGATGCTCGTCAGGGGGGCGG
AGCCTATGGAAAAACGCCAGCAACGCGGCCTTTTTACGGTTCCTGGCCTTTTGCTGGCCTTTTGCTCACA
TGTTCTTTCCTGCGTTATCCCCTGATTCTGTGGATAACCGTATTACCGCCTTTGAGTGAGCTGATACCGC
TCGCCGCAGCCGAACGACCGAGCGCAGCGAGTCAGTGAGCGAGGAAGCGGAAGAGCGCCCAATACGCAAA
CCGCCTCTCCCCGCGCGTTGGCCGATTCATTAATGCAGCTGGCACGACAGGTTTCCCGACTGGAAAGCGG
GCAGTGAGCGCAACGCAATTAATACGCGTACCGCTAGCCAGGAAGAGTTTGTAGAAACGCAAAAAGGCCA
TCCGTCAGGATGGCCTTCTGCTTAGTTTGATGCCTGGCAGTTTATGGCGGGCGTCCTGCCCGCCACCCTC
CGGGCCGTTGCTTCACAACGTTCAAATCCGCTCCCGGCGGATTTGTCCTACTCAGGAGAGCGTTCACCGA
CAAACAACAGATAAAACGAAAGGCCCAGTCTTCCGACTGAGCCTTTCGTTTTATTTGATGCCTGGCAGTT
CCCTACTCTCGCGTTAACGCTAGCATGGATGTTTTCCCAGTCACGACGTTGTAAAACGACGGCCAGTCTT
AAG
