>Addgene plasmid #63249 | pFusX1-31 | addgene partial sequence | sequence record 114262 | pCR8_R1 5'-cgaaccgaacaggcttatgt-3'
CGTCACCCGGCAACCTTGGGTAGCAGCGAAGTCGAGGCATTTCTGTCCTGGCTGGTCTAGACGTCTCGTC
AGGCCATGGTCCTGGCACAGCACCGGCAACAGCCGCTGCACCGTTTCGAGCGCTTGCTTGCCGCCATTGT
TGCTGGCGATAGCCACCACTTGGTCCGGGGTCAGGCCATGGTCCTGGCACAGCACCGGCAACAGCCGCTG
CACCGTTTCGAGCGCTTGCTTGCCGCCACCGTTGCTGGCGATAGCCACCACTTGGTCCGGGGTCAGGCCA
TGGTCCTGGCACAGCACCGGCAACAGCCGCTGCACCGTTTCGAGCGCTTGCTTGCCGCCATCGTGGCTGG
CGATAGCCACCACTTGGTCCGGGGTCAGGTTCAGGGGGAGACGCTTAAGACTGGCCGTCGTTTTACAACG
TCGTGACTGGGAAAACATCCATGCTAGCGTTAACGCGAGAGTAGGGAACTGCCAGGCATCAAATAAAACG
AAAGGCTCAGTCGGAAGACTGGGCCTTTCGTTTTATCTGTTGTTTGTCGGTGAACGCTCTCCTGAGTAGG
ACAAATCCGCCGGGAGCGGATTTGAACGTTGTGAAGCAACGGCCCGGAGGGTGGCGGGCAGGACGCCCGC
CATAAACTGCCAGGCATCAAACTAAGCAGAAGGCCATCCTGACGGATGGCCTTTTTGCGTTTCTACAAAC
TCTTCCTGGCTA
